>Addgene plasmid #67903 | FRB-ECFP(W66A)-Giantin | depositor full sequence | sequence record 118088 | FRB-ECFP(W66A)-Giantin sequence 5468 bps
TAGTTATTAATAGTAATCAATTACGGGGTCATTAGTTCATAGCCCATATATGGAGTTCCGCGTTACATAA
CTTACGGTAAATGGCCCGCCTGGCTGACCGCCCAACGACCCCCGCCCATTGACGTCAATAATGACGTATG
TTCCCATAGTAACGCCAATAGGGACTTTCCATTGACGTCAATGGGTGGAGTATTTACGGTAAACTGCCCA
CTTGGCAGTACATCAAGTGTATCATATGCCAAGTACGCCCCCTATTGACGTCAATGACGGTAAATGGCCC
GCCTGGCATTATGCCCAGTACATGACCTTATGGGACTTTCCTACTTGGCAGTACATCTACGTATTAGTCA
TCGCTATTACCATGGTGATGCGGTTTTGGCAGTACATCAATGGGCGTGGATAGCGGTTTGACTCACGGGG
ATTTCCAAGTCTCCACCCCATTGACGTCAATGGGAGTTTGTTTTGGCACCAAAATCAACGGGACTTTCCA
AAATGTCGTAACAACTCCGCCCCATTGACGCAAATGGGCGGTAGGCGTGTACGGTGGGAGGTCTATATAA
GCAGAGCTGGTTTAGTGAACCGTCAGATCCGCTAGCGCCGCCACCATGGCTTCTAGAATCCTCTGGCATG
AGATGTGGCATGAAGGCCTGGAAGAGGCATCTCGTTTGTACTTTGGGGAAAGGAACGTGAAAGGCATGTT
TGAGGTGCTGGAGCCCTTGCATGCTATGATGGAACGGGGCCCCCAGACTCTGAAGGAAACATCCTTTAAT
CAGGCCTATGGTCGAGATTTAATGGAGGCCCAAGAGTGGTGCAGGAAGTACATGAAATCAGGGAATGTCA
AGGACCTCCTCCAAGCCTGGGACCTCTATTATCATGTGTTCCGACGAATCTCAAAGACTAGTTATCCGTA
CGACGTACCAGACTACGCAAGTGCTGGTAGTGCTGGTAGTGCTGGTAGTGCTGGTAGTGCTGGTAGTGCT
GGTTCACCGGTCGCCACCATGGTGAGCAAGGGCGAGGAGCTGTTCACCGGGGTGGTGCCCATCCTGGTCG
AGCTGGACGGCGACGTAAACGGCCACAAGTTCAGCGTGTCCGGCGAGGGCGAGGGCGATGCCACCTACGG
CAAGCTGACCCTGAAGTTCATCTGCACCACCGGCAAGCTGCCCGTGCCCTGGCCCACCCTCGTGACCACC
CTGACCGCCGGCGTGCAGTGCTTCAGCCGCTACCCCGACCACATGAAGCAGCACGACTTCTTCAAGTCCG
CCATGCCCGAAGGCTACGTCCAGGAGCGCACCATCTTCTTCAAGGACGACGGCAACTACAAGACCCGCGC
CGAGGTGAAGTTCGAGGGCGACACCCTGGTGAACCGCATCGAGCTGAAGGGCATCGACTTCAAGGAGGAC
GGCAACATCCTGGGGCACAAGCTGGAGTACAACTACATCAGCCACAACGTCTATATCACCGCCGACAAGC
AGAAGAACGGCATCAAGGCCAACTTCAAGATCCGCCACAACATCGAGGACGGCAGCGTGCAGCTCGCCGA
CCACTACCAGCAGAACACCCCCATCGGCGACGGCCCCGTGCTGCTGCCCGACAACCACTACCTGAGCACC
CAGTCCGCCCTGAGCAAAGACCCCAACGAGAAGCGCGATCACATGGTCCTGCTGGAGTTCGTGACCGCCG
CCGGGATCACTCTCGGCATGGACGAGCTGTACAAGTCCGGACTCAGATCTCGAGGAGAACCGCAGCAAAG
CTTTTCTGAAGCTCAGCAGCAGCTATGCAACACCAGACAGGAAGTGAATGAATTAAGGAAGCTGCTGGAA
GAAGAACGAGACCAAAGAGTGGCTGCTGAGAATGCTCTCTCTGTGGCCGAGGAGCAGATCAGACGGTTAG
AGCACAGTGAATGGGACTCTTCCCGGACTCCTATCATTGGCTCCTGTGGCACTCAGGAGCAGGCACTGTT
AATAGATCTTACAAGCAACAGTTGTCGAAGGACCCGGAGTGGCGTTGGATGGAAGCGAGTCCTGCGTTCA
CTCTGTCATTCACGGACCCGAGTGCCACTTCTAGCAGCCATCTACTTTCTAATGATTCATGTCCTGCTCA
TTCTGTGTTTTACGGGCCATCTATAGGGATCCACCGGATCTAGATAACTGATCATAATCAGCCATACCAC
ATTTGTAGAGGTTTTACTTGCTTTAAAAAACCTCCCACACCTCCCCCTGAACCTGAAACATAAAATGAAT
GCAATTGTTGTTGTTAACTTGTTTATTGCAGCTTATAATGGTTACAAATAAAGCAATAGCATCACAAATT
TCACAAATAAAGCATTTTTTTCACTGCATTCTAGTTGTGGTTTGTCCAAACTCATCAATGTATCTTAACG
CGTAAATTGTAAGCGTTAATATTTTGTTAAAATTCGCGTTAAATTTTTGTTAAATCAGCTCATTTTTTAA
CCAATAGGCCGAAATCGGCAAAATCCCTTATAAATCAAAAGAATAGACCGAGATAGGGT
[37 nt withheld, positions 2510-2546]
AAAGAACGTGGACTCCAACGTCAAAGG
[49 nt withheld, positions 2574-2622]
T
[91 nt withheld, positions 2624-2714]
G
[124 nt withheld, positions 2716-2839]
CAGGTGGCACTTTTCGGGGAAATGTGCGCGGAACCCCTATTTGTTTATTTTTCTAAATACATTCAAATAT
GTATCCGCTCATGAGACAATAACCCTGATAAATGCTTCAATAATATTGAAAAAGGAAGAGTCCTGAGGCG
GAAAGAACCAGCTGTGGAATGTGTGTCAGTTAGGGTGTGGAAAGTCCCCAGGCTCCCCAGCAGGCAGAAG
TATGCAAAGCATGCATCTCAATTAGTCAGCAACCAGGTGTGGAAAGTCCCCAGGCTCCCCAGCAGGCAGA
AGTATGCAAAGCATGCATCTCAATTAGTCAGCAACCATAGTCCCGCCCCTAACTCCGCCCATCCCGCCCC
TAACTCCGCCCAGTTCCGCCCATTCTCCGCCCCATGGCTGACTAATTTTTTTTATTTATGCAGAGGCCGA
GGCCGCCTCGGCCTCTGAGCTATTCCAGAAGTAGTGAGGAGGCTTTTTTGGAGGCCTAGGCTTTTGCAAA
GATCGATCAAGAGACAGGATGAGGATCGTTTCGCATGATTGAACAAGATGGATTGCACGCAGGTTCTCCG
GCCGCTTGGGTGGAGAGGCTATTCGGCTATGACTGGGCACAACAGACAATCGGCTGCTCTGATGCCGCCG
TGTTCCGGCTGTCAGCGCAGGGGCGCCCGGTTCTTTTTGTCAAGACCGACCTGTCCGGTGCCCTGAATGA
ACTGCAAGACGAGGCAGCGCGGCTATCGTGGCTGGCCACGACGGGCGTTCCTTGCGCAGCTGTGCTCGAC
GTTGTCACTGAAGCGGGAAGGGACTGGCTGCTATTGGGCGAAGTGCCGGGGCAGGATCTCCTGTCATCTC
ACCTTGCTCCTGCCGAGAAAGTATCCATCATGGCTGATGCAATGCGGCGGCTGCATACGCTTGATCCGGC
TACCTGCCCATTCGACCACCAAGCGAAACATCGCATCGAGCGAGCACGTACTCGGATGGAAGCCGGTCTT
GTCGATCAGGATGATCTGGACGAAGAGCATCAGGGGCTCGCGCCAGCCGAACTGTTCGCCAGGCTCAAGG
CGAGCATGCCCGACGGCGAGGATCTCGTCGTGACCCATGGCGATGCCTGCTTGCCGAATATCATGGTGGA
AAATGGCCGCTTTTCTGGATTCATCGACTGTGGCCGGCTGGGTGTGGCGGACCGCTATCAGGACATAGCG
TTGGCTACCCGTGATATTGCTGAAGAGCTTGGCGGCGAATGGGCTGACCGCTTCCTCGTGCTTTACGGTA
TCGCCGCTCCCGATTCGCAGCGCATCGCCTTCTATCGCCTTCTTGACGAGTTCTTCTGAGCGGGACTCTG
GGGTTCGAAATGACCGACCAAGCGACGCCCAACCTGCCATCACGAGATTTCGATTCCACCGCCGCCTTCT
ATGAAAGGTTGGGCTTCGGAATCGTTTTCCGGGACGCCGGCTGGATGATCCTCCAGCGCGGGGATCTCAT
GCTGGAGTTCTTCGCCCACCCTAGGGGGAGGCTAACTGAAACACGGAAGGAGACAATACCGGAAGGAACC
CGCGCTATGACGGCAATAAAAAGACAGAATAAAACGCACGGTGTTGGGTCGTTTGTTCATAAACGCGGGG
TTCGGTCCCAGGGCTGGCACTCTGTCGATACCCCACCGAGACCCCATTGGGGCCAATACGCCCGCGTTTC
TTCCTTTTCCCCACCCCACCCCCCAAGTTCGGGTGAAGGCCCAGGGCTCGCAGCCAACGTCGGGGCGGCA
GGCCCTGCCATAGCCTCAGGTTACTCATATATACTTTAGATTGATTTAAAACTTCATTTTTAATTTAAAA
GGATCTAGGTGAAGATCCTTTTTGATAATCTCATGACCAAAATCCCTTAACGTGAGTTTTCGTTCCACTG
AGCGTCAGACCCCGTAGAAAAGATCAAAGGATCTTCTTGAGATCCTTTTTTTCTGCGCGTAATCTGCTGC
TTGCAAACAAAAAAACCACCGCTACCAGCGGTGGTTTGTTTGCCGGATCAAGAGCTACCAACTCTTTTTC
CGAAGGTAACTGGCTTCAGCAGAGCGCAGATACCAAATACTGTCCTTCTAGTGTAGCCGTAGTTAGGCCA
CCACTTCAAGAACTCTGTAGCACCGCCTACATACCTCGCTCTGCTAATCCTGTTACCAGTGGCTGCTGCC
AGTGGCGATAAGTCGTGTCTTACCGGGTTGGACTCAAGACGATAGTTACCGGATAAGGCGCAGCGGTCGG
GCTGAACGGGGGGTTCGTGCACACAGCCCAGCTTGGAGCGAACGACCTACACCGAACTGAGATACCTACA
GCGTGAGCTATGAGAAAGCGCCACGCTTCCCGAAGGGAGAAAGGCGGACAGGTATCCGGTAAGCGGCAGG
GTCGGAACAGGAGAGCGCACGAGGGAGCTTCCAGGGGGAAACGCCTGGTATCTTTATAGTCCTGTCGGGT
TTCGCCACCTCTGACTTGAGCGTCGATTTTTGTGATGCTCGTCAGGGGGGCGGAGCCTATGGAAAAACGC
CAGCAACGCGGCCTTTTTACGGTTCCTGGCCTTTTGCTGGCCTTTTGCTCACATGTTCTTTCCTGCGTTA
TCCCCTGATTCTGTGGATAACCGTATTACCGCCATGCAT
Features (pLannotate 1.2.2; 16 found; start..end, strand, type, name):
     61..364     +  enhancer       CMV enhancer: human cytomegalovirus immediate early enhancer
    365..568     +  promoter       CMV promoter: human cytomegalovirus (CMV) immediate early promoter
    618..896     +  CDS            FRB*: T2098L mutant of FKBP-rapamycin binding domain of human FRAP binds synthetic ligands such as AP21967
    999..1715    +  CDS            ECFP: ECFP is a basic (constitutively fluorescent) cyan fluorescent protein published in 1996, derived from Aequorea victoria. It has low acid sensitivity.
   1716..1734    +  misc_feature   MCS (fragment): multiple cloning site
   1737..2123    +  CDS            GOLGB1 (fragment): GOGB1_HUMAN - Experimental evidence at protein level: Swiss-Prot protein existence level 1. May participate in forming intercisternal cross-bridges of the Golgi complex. From Homo sapiens (Human).
   2149..2233    +  CDS            large T antigen (fragment): large T antigen from SV40 (simian virus 40)
   2256..2377    +  polyA_signal   SV40 poly(A) signal: SV40 polyadenylation signal
   2411..2839    -  rep_origin     f1 ori (sequence partly withheld): f1 bacteriophage origin of replication; arrow indicates direction of (+) strand synthesis
   2866..2970    +  promoter       AmpR promoter: bla
   2972..3329    +  promoter       SV40 promoter: SV40 enhancer and early promoter
   3364..4158    +  CDS            NeoR/KanR: aminoglycoside phosphotransferase from Tn5; aph(3')-II (or nptII); confers resistance to neomycin, kanamycin, and G418 (Geneticin®)
   4179..4331    +  CDS            ble (fragment): BLE_KLEPN - Experimental evidence at protein level: Swiss-Prot protein existence level 1. Binding protein with a strong affinity to the bleomycin family of antibiotics. Binds to CL990; an antimitotic-antibiotic compound. From Klebsiella pneumoniae.
   4390..4437    +  polyA_signal   HSV TK poly(A) signal: herpes simplex virus thymidine kinase polyadenylation signal (Cole and Stacy, 1985)
   4528..4544    -  polyA_signal   bGH poly(A) signal (fragment): bovine growth hormone polyadenylation signal
   4766..5354    +  rep_origin     ori: high-copy-number ColE1/pMB1/pBR322/pUC origin of replication
