[The description below was written by a language model from this plasmid's Addgene catalogue record and pLannotate feature annotations shown in this document.]
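Description:
FRB-ECFP(W66A)-Giantin is a 5,468 bp mammalian expression plasmid built on the Clontech pEGFP-C1 backbone, with the insert cloned between NheI and BamHI sites. It is propagated in E. coli from a high-copy ColE1/pUC-type origin and also carries an f1 phage origin. A single Tn5 NeoR/KanR (aminoglycoside phosphotransferase) gene serves both hosts. A bacterial bla-type promoter drives it for kanamycin selection in bacteria, and the adjacent SV40 enhancer/early promoter drives it for G418 selection in mammalian cells, with an HSV TK polyadenylation signal downstream. The short ble, bGH poly(A) and SV40 large T antigen fragments in the annotation appear to be residual backbone sequence rather than functional parts.

The payload is a roughly 1.5 kb synthetic fusion expressed from the CMV immediate-early enhancer and promoter and terminated by the SV40 poly(A) signal. It consists of an N-terminal FKBP-rapamycin binding (FRB) domain, which the feature table annotates as the T2098L variant that also binds rapamycin analogues. This is followed by ECFP carrying the W66A chromophore mutation and then a C-terminal fragment of human GOLGB1 (giantin) that anchors the protein at the Golgi. Because W66A makes the ECFP non-fluorescent, the fusion acts as a "dark" Golgi-localised anchor that leaves the cyan channel free for other probes.

The record states only that the plasmid expresses a Golgi-located FRB domain in mammalian cells and that it was derived from an earlier FRB-YFP-Giantin construct. Such FRB anchors are typically used in chemically induced dimerization, where rapamycin recruits an FKBP-tagged protein to a chosen compartment. The associated publication concerns the effect of RhoGEF location on RhoA-mediated actin polymerization.
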