Addgene plasmid #67903: FRB-ECFP(W66A)-Giantin
Purpose: Expresses a Golgi located FRB domain in mammalian cells (the ECFP is not fluorescent)
Depositing lab: Dorus Gadella. Depositing organization: University of Amsterdam. Publication: Plasma membrane restricted RhoGEF activity is sufficient for RhoA-mediated actin polymerization. van Unen J, Reinhard NR, Yin T, Wu YI, Postma M, Gadella TW, Goedhart J. Sci Rep. 2015 Oct 5;5:14693. doi: 10.1038/srep14693. PubMed 26435194.
Backbone
  Vector backbone: pEGFP-C1
  Backbone manufacturer: Clontech
  Backbone size w/o insert (bp): 4000
  Total vector size (bp): 5468
  Vector type: Mammalian Expression, Synthetic Biology
  Selectable markers: Neomycin (select with G418)
Growth in bacteria
  Bacterial resistance: Kanamycin, 50 μg/mL
  Growth temperature: 37°C
  Growth strain: DH5alpha
  Copy number: High Copy
Gene/Insert
  Gene/Insert name: FRB-ECFP(W66A)-Giantin
  Species: Synthetic
  Insert size (bp): 1542
  Promoter: CMV
  Cloning method: Restriction Enzyme; 5′ cloning site NheI (not destroyed); 3′ cloning site BamHI (not destroyed)
  Sequencing primers: 5′ CMV
Resource information
  A portion of this plasmid was derived from a plasmid made by: This plasmid is modified from FRB-YFP-Giantin, published by Komatsu et al. (https://www.ncbi.nlm.nih.gov/pubmed/20154678)
Terms and licenses: Academic/Nonprofit Terms; Industry Terms: Not Available to Industry
How to cite: FRB-ECFP(W66A)-Giantin was a gift from Dorus Gadella (Addgene plasmid # 67903 ; http://n2t.net/addgene:67903 ; RRID:Addgene_67903)
