>Addgene plasmid #67903 | FRB-ECFP(W66A)-Giantin | addgene partial sequence | sequence record 128985 | CMV-F 5'-CGCAAATGGGCGGTAGGCGTG-3'
TTAGTGAACCGTCAGATCCGCTAGCGCCGCCACCATGGCTTCTAGAATCCTCTGGCATGAGATGTGGCAT
GAAGGCCTGGAAGAGGCATCTCGTTTGTACTTTGGGGAAAGGAACGTGAAAGGCATGTTTGAGGTGCTGG
AGCCCTTGCATGCTATGATGGAACGGGGCCCCCAGACTCTGAAGGAAACATCCTTTAATCAGGCCTATGG
TCGAGATTTAATGGAGGCCCAAGAGTGGTGCAGGAAGTACATGAAATCAGGGAATGTCAAGGACCTCCTC
CAAGCCTGGGACCTCTATTATCATGTGTTCCGACGAATCTCAAAGACTAGTTATCCGTACGACGTACCAG
ACTACGCAAGTGCTGGTAGTGCTGGTAGTGCTGGTAGTGCTGGTAGTGCTGGTAGTGCTGGTTCACCGGT
CGCCACCATGGTGAGCAAGGGCGAGGAGCTGTTCACCGGGGTGGTGCCCATCCTGGTCGAGCTGGACGGC
GACGTAAACGGCCACAAGTTCAGCGTGTCCGGCGAGGGCGAGGGCGATGCCACCTACGGCAAGCTGACCC
TGAAGTTCATCTGCACCACCGGCAAGCTGCCCGTGCCCTGGCCCACCCTCGTGACCACCCTGACCGCCGG
CGTGCAGTGCTTCAGCCGCTACCCCGACCACATGAAGCAGCACGACTTCTTCAAGTCCGCCATGCCCGAA
GGCTACGTCCAGGAGCGCACCATCTTCTTCAAGGACGACGGCAACTACAAGACCCGCGCCGAGGTGAAGT
TCGAGGGCGACACCCTGGTGAACCGCATCGAGCTGAAGGGCATCGACTTCAAGGAGGACGGCAACATCCT
GGGGCACAAGCTGGAGTACAACTACATCAGCCACAACGTCTATATCACC
