>Addgene plasmid #67903 | FRB-ECFP(W66A)-Giantin | addgene partial sequence | sequence record 128986 | SV40pA-R 5'-GAAATTTGTGATGCTATTGC-3'
ATAACAGTTAACAACAACAATTGCATTCATTTTATGTTTCAGGTTCAGGGGGAGGTGTGGGAGGTTTTTT
AAAGCAAGTAAAACCTCTACAAATGTGGTATGGCTGATTATGATCAGTTATCTAGATCCGGTGGATCCCT
ATAGATGGCCCGTAAAACACAGAATGAGCAGGACATGAATCATTAGAAAGTAGATGGCTGCTAGAAGTGG
CACTCGGGTCCGTGAATGACAGAGTGAACGCAGGACTCGCTTCCATCCAACGCCACTCCGGGTCCTTCGA
CAACTGTTGCTTGTAAGATCTATTAACAGTGCCTGCTCCTGAGTGCCACAGGAGCCAATGATAGGAGTCC
GGGAAGAGTCCCATTCACTGTGCTCTAACCGTCTGATCTGCTCCTCGGCCACAGAGAGAGCATTCTCAGC
AGCCACTCTTTGGTCTCGTTCTTCTTCCAGCAGCTTCCTTAATTCATTCACTTCCTGTCTGGTGTTGCAT
AGCTGCTGCTGAGCTTCAGAAAAGCTTTGCTGCGGTTCTCCTCGAGATCTGAGTCCGGACTTGTACAGCT
CGTCCATGCCGAGAGTGATCCCGGCGGCGGTCACGAACTCCAGCAGGACCATGTGATCGCGCTTCTCGTT
GGGGTCTTTGCTCAGGGCGGACTGGGTGCTCAGGTAGTGGTTGTCGGGCAGCAGCACGGGGCCGTCGCCG
ATGGGGGTGTTCTGCTGGTAGTGGTCGGCGAGCTGCACGCTGCCGTCCTCGATGTTGTGGCGGATCTTGA
AGTTGGCCTTGATGCCGTTCTTCTGCTTGTCGGCGGTGATATAGACGTTGTGGCTGATGTAGTTGTACTC
CAGCTTGTGC
